Addgene plasmid #105613: PCDNA3-N3HA-TAF12-HFD(50-130)
Purpose: transient express TAF12 HFD with 3* HA tag at N terminal in HEK 293T cells
Depositing lab: Christopher Vakoc. Depositing organization: Cold Spring Harbor Laboratory. Publication: A TFIID-SAGA Perturbation that Targets MYB and Suppresses Acute Myeloid Leukemia. Xu Y, Milazzo JP, Somerville TDD, Tarumoto Y, Huang YH, Ostrander EL, Wilkinson JE, Challen GA, Vakoc CR. Cancer Cell. 2018 Jan 8;33(1):13-28.e8. doi: 10.1016/j.ccell.2017.12.002. PubMed 29316427.
Backbone
  Vector backbone: pcDNA3.1
  Vector type: Mammalian Expression
Growth in bacteria
  Bacterial resistance: Ampicillin, 100 μg/mL
  Growth temperature: 37°C
  Growth strain: DH5alpha
  Copy number: Unknown
Gene/Insert
  Gene/Insert name: TAF12 HFD amino acid 50-130 with HA tag
  Species: M. musculus (mouse)
  Entrez Gene: Taf12 (a.k.a. 20kDa, 2810422D08Rik, Taf2J)
  Promoter: CMV
  Tag / fusion protein: 3*HA (N terminal on insert)
  Cloning method: Ligation Independent Cloning
  Sequencing primers: 5′ cgcaaatgggcggtaggcgtg; 3′ TAGAAGGCACAGTCGAGG
Terms and licenses: Academic/Nonprofit Terms; Industry Terms: Not Available to Industry
How to cite: PCDNA3-N3HA-TAF12-HFD(50-130) was a gift from Christopher Vakoc (Addgene plasmid # 105613 ; http://n2t.net/addgene:105613 ; RRID:Addgene_105613)
