[The description below was written by a language model from this plasmid's Addgene catalogue record and pLannotate feature annotations shown in this document.]
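Description:
PCDNA3-N3HA-TAF12-HFD(50-130) is a 5.8 kb mammalian expression plasmid built on the pcDNA3.1 backbone for transient production of an epitope-tagged fragment of the TFIID/SAGA subunit TAF12 in HEK 293T cells. It is propagated in E. coli through a high-copy ColE1/pUC-type origin and selected with ampicillin via the β-lactamase gene and its native promoter. An f1 origin is also present, which permits single-stranded DNA production. The backbone additionally carries an SV40 early promoter driving the neomycin phosphotransferase gene with an SV40 polyadenylation signal. This cassette could support G418 selection of stable lines, although the stated purpose is transient expression.

The payload is the histone fold domain (HFD) of TAF12, amino acids 50–130, fused at its N terminus to three tandem HA epitopes. The catalogue lists the insert as mouse Taf12. The automated annotation matched it to the human TAF12 protein entry, which probably reflects conservation of this domain between the species rather than a different origin. Transcription is driven by the human CMV immediate-early enhancer and promoter and terminated by the bovine growth hormone polyadenylation signal. T7 and SP6 promoters flank the insert, as is usual for this vector family, and can be used for in vitro transcription or as sequencing sites. Several short annotated fragments (HIV-1 LTR, ble, lacI, bom) appear to be partial sequence matches within the backbone rather than functional elements.

The HA tag allows detection and immunoprecipitation of the isolated domain. The associated work concerns perturbing TFIID–SAGA function to target MYB in acute myeloid leukemia, so the construct is suited to examining protein interactions mediated by the TAF12 histone fold.
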