Features (pLannotate 1.2.2; 22 found; start..end, strand, type, name):
     28..80      -  misc_feature   bom (fragment): basis of mobility region from pBR322
    235..614     +  enhancer       CMV enhancer: human cytomegalovirus immediate early enhancer
    615..818     +  promoter       CMV promoter: human cytomegalovirus (CMV) immediate early promoter
    814..847     +  LTR            5' LTR (truncated) (fragment): truncated 5' long terminal repeat (LTR) from HIV-1
    863..881     +  promoter       T7 promoter: promoter for bacteriophage T7 RNA polymerase
    940..966     +  CDS            3xHA (fragment): three tandem HA epitope tags
   1042..1284    +  CDS            TAF12 (fragment): TAF12_HUMAN - Also known as TAF15, TAF2J, TAFII20. Experimental evidence at protein level: Swiss-Prot protein existence level 1. TAFs are components of the transcription factor IID (TFIID) complex, PCAF histone acetylase complex and TBP-free TAFII complex (TFTC). TAFs components-TIIFD are essential for mediating regulation of RNA polymerase transcription. From Homo sapiens (Human).
   1315..1333    -  promoter       SP6 promoter: promoter for bacteriophage SP6 RNA polymerase
   1359..1583    +  polyA_signal   bGH poly(A) signal: bovine growth hormone polyadenylation signal
   1587..1608    +  promoter       SV40 promoter (fragment): SV40 enhancer and early promoter
   1629..2057    +  rep_origin     f1 ori (sequence partly withheld): f1 bacteriophage origin of replication; arrow indicates direction of (+) strand synthesis
   2071..2400    +  promoter       SV40 promoter: SV40 enhancer and early promoter
   2467..3258    +  CDS            neo: KKA2_KLEPN - Also known as kan, nptII. Experimental evidence at protein level: Swiss-Prot protein existence level 1. Resistance to kanamycin, neomycin, paromomycin, ribostamycin, butirosin and gentamicin B. From Klebsiella pneumoniae.
   3282..3440    +  CDS            ble (fragment): BLE_KLEPN - Experimental evidence at protein level: Swiss-Prot protein existence level 1. Binding protein with a strong affinity to the bleomycin family of antibiotics. Binds to CL990; an antimitotic-antibiotic compound. From Klebsiella pneumoniae.
   3435..3556    +  polyA_signal   SV40 poly(A) signal: SV40 polyadenylation signal
   3629..3645    -  protein_bind   lac operator: The lac repressor binds to the lac operator to inhibit transcription in E. coli. This inhibition can be relieved by adding lactose or isopropyl-β-D-thiogalactopyranoside (IPTG). lac repressor encoded by lacI
   3653..3683    -  promoter       lac promoter: promoter for the E. coli lac operon
   3698..3719    -  protein_bind   CAP binding site: CAP binding activates transcription in the presence of cAMP. E. coli catabolite activator protein
   3732..3824    -  CDS            lacI (fragment): lac repressor; lacI; The lac repressor binds to the lac operator to inhibit transcription in E. coli. This inhibition can be relieved by adding lactose or isopropyl-β-D-thiogalactopyranoside (IPTG).
   4007..4595    -  rep_origin     ori: high-copy-number ColE1/pMB1/pBR322/pUC origin of replication
   4766..5626    -  CDS            AmpR: β-lactamase; bla; confers resistance to ampicillin, carbenicillin, and related antibiotics
   5627..5731    -  promoter       AmpR promoter: bla
>Addgene plasmid #105613 | PCDNA3-N3HA-TAF12-HFD(50-130) | addgene full sequence | sequence record 204150 | Addgene NGS Result
GACGGATCGGGAGATCTCCCGATCCCCTATGGTGCACTCTCAGTACAATCTGCTCTGATGCCGCATAGTT
AAGCCAGTATCTGCTCCCTGCTTGTGTGTTGGAGGTCGCTGAGTAGTGCGCGAGCAAAATTTAAGCTACA
ACAAGGCAAGGCTTGACCGACAATTGCATGAAGAATCTGCTTAGGGTTAGGCGTTTTGCGCTGCTTCGCG
ATGTACGGGCCAGATATACGCGTTGACATTGATTATTGACTAGTTATTAATAGTAATCAATTACGGGGTC
ATTAGTTCATAGCCCATATATGGAGTTCCGCGTTACATAACTTACGGTAAATGGCCCGCCTGGCTGACCG
CCCAACGACCCCCGCCCATTGACGTCAATAATGACGTATGTTCCCATAGTAACGCCAATAGGGACTTTCC
ATTGACGTCAATGGGTGGAGTATTTACGGTAAACTGCCCACTTGGCAGTACATCAAGTGTATCATATGCC
AAGTACGCCCCCTATTGACGTCAATGACGGTAAATGGCCCGCCTGGCATTATGCCCAGTACATGACCTTA
TGGGACTTTCCTACTTGGCAGTACATCTACGTATTAGTCATCGCTATTACCATGGTGATGCGGTTTTGGC
AGTACATCAATGGGCGTGGATAGCGGTTTGACTCACGGGGATTTCCAAGTCTCCACCCCATTGACGTCAA
TGGGAGTTTGTTTTGGCACCAAAATCAACGGGACTTTCCAAAATGTCGTAACAACTCCGCCCCATTGACG
CAAATGGGCGGTAGGCGTGTACGGTGGGAGGTCTATATAAGCAGAGCTCTCTGGCTAACTAGAGAACCCA
CTGCTTACTGGCTTATCGAAATTAATACGACTCACTATAGGGAGACCCAAGCTTGGTACCGAGCTCGGAT
CCGCCATGCCAAAGAAGAAGCGTAAGGTATACCCATACGATGTTCCAGATTACGCTGGCTATCCCTATGA
CGTCCCGGACTATGCAGGATCCTATCCATATGACGTTCCAGATTACGCTGGAGGCGAATTCCTCAGCCCT
GAAAACAACCAGGTATTGACCAAGAAGAAATTACAAGACCTAGTAAGAGAAGTAGATCCTAATGAGCAGC
TGGATGAAGATGTGGAAGAGATGCTGCTACAGATCGCTGATGATTTTATTGAGAGTGTGGTGACAGCTGC
CTGCCAGCTTGCTCGGCACCGCAAGTCCAGCACCCTAGAGGTAAAAGACGTCCAGCTGCATCTAGAGCGC
CAGTGGAACATGTGGATCCCAGGCTGACTCGAGCATGCATCTAGAGGGCCCTATTCTATAGTGTCACCTA
AATGCTAGAGCTCGCTGATCAGCCTCGACTGTGCCTTCTAGTTGCCAGCCATCTGTTGTTTGCCCCTCCC
CCGTGCCTTCCTTGACCCTGGAAGGTGCCACTCCCACTGTCCTTTCCTAATAAAATGAGGAAATTGCATC
GCATTGTCTGAGTAGGTGTCATTCTATTCTGGGGGGTGGGGTGGGGCAGGACAGCAAGGGGGAGGATTGG
GAAGACAATAGCAGGCATGCTGGGGATGCGGTGGGCTCTATGGCTTCTGAGGCGGAAAGAACCAGCTGGG
GCTCTAGGGGGTATCCCC
[124 nt withheld, positions 1629-1752]
C
[91 nt withheld, positions 1754-1844]
A
[49 nt withheld, positions 1846-1894]
CCTTTGACGTTGGAGTCCACGTTCTTT
[37 nt withheld, positions 1922-1958]
ACCCTATCTCGGTCTATTCTTTTGATTTATAAGGGATTTTGCCGATTTCGGCCTATTGGTTAAAAAATGA
GCTGATTTAACAAAAATTTAACGCGAATTAATTCTGTGGAATGTGTGTCAGTTAGGGTGTGGAAAGTCCC
CAGGCTCCCCAGCAGGCAGAAGTATGCAAAGCATGCATCTCAATTAGTCAGCAACCAGGTGTGGAAAGTC
CCCAGGCTCCCCAGCAGGCAGAAGTATGCAAAGCATGCATCTCAATTAGTCAGCAACCATAGTCCCGCCC
CTAACTCCGCCCATCCCGCCCCTAACTCCGCCCAGTTCCGCCCATTCTCCGCCCCATGGCTGACTAATTT
TTTTTATTTATGCAGAGGCCGAGGCCGCCTCTGCCTCTGAGCTATTCCAGAAGTAGTGAGGAGGCTTTTT
TGGAGGCCTAGGCTTTTGCAAAAAGCTCCCGGGAGCTTGTATATCCATTTTCGGATCTGATCAAGAGACA
GGATGAGGATCGTTTCGCATGATTGAACAAGATGGATTGCACGCAGGTTCTCCGGCCGCTTGGGTGGAGA
GGCTATTCGGCTATGACTGGGCACAACAGACAATCGGCTGCTCTGATGCCGCCGTGTTCCGGCTGTCAGC
GCAGGGGCGCCCGGTTCTTTTTGTCAAGACCGACCTGTCCGGTGCCCTGAATGAACTGCAGGACGAGGCA
GCGCGGCTATCGTGGCTGGCCACGACGGGCGTTCCTTGCGCAGCTGTGCTCGACGTTGTCACTGAAGCGG
GAAGGGACTGGCTGCTATTGGGCGAAGTGCCGGGGCAGGATCTCCTGTCATCTCACCTTGCTCCTGCCGA
GAAAGTATCCATCATGGCTGATGCAATGCGGCGGCTGCATACGCTTGATCCGGCTACCTGCCCATTCGAC
CACCAAGCGAAACATCGCATCGAGCGAGCACGTACTCGGATGGAAGCCGGTCTTGTCGATCAGGATGATC
TGGACGAAGAGCATCAGGGGCTCGCGCCAGCCGAACTGTTCGCCAGGCTCAAGGCGCGCATGCCCGACGG
CGAGGATCTCGTCGTGACCCATGGCGATGCCTGCTTGCCGAATATCATGGTGGAAAATGGCCGCTTTTCT
GGATTCATCGACTGTGGCCGGCTGGGTGTGGCGGACCGCTATCAGGACATAGCGTTGGCTACCCGTGATA
TTGCTGAAGAGCTTGGCGGCGAATGGGCTGACCGCTTCCTCGTGCTTTACGGTATCGCCGCTCCCGATTC
GCAGCGCATCGCCTTCTATCGCCTTCTTGACGAGTTCTTCTGAGCGGGACTCTGGGGTTCGAAATGACCG
ACCAAGCGACGCCCAACCTGCCATCACGAGATTTCGATTCCACCGCCGCCTTCTATGAAAGGTTGGGCTT
CGGAATCGTTTTCCGGGACGCCGGCTGGATGATCCTCCAGCGCGGGGATCTCATGCTGGAGTTCTTCGCC
CACCCCAACTTGTTTATTGCAGCTTATAATGGTTACAAATAAAGCAATAGCATCACAAATTTCACAAATA
AAGCATTTTTTTCACTGCATTCTAGTTGTGGTTTGTCCAAACTCATCAATGTATCTTATCATGTCTGTAT
ACCGTCGACCTCTAGCTAGAGCTTGGCGTAATCATGGTCATAGCTGTTTCCTGTGTGAAATTGTTATCCG
CTCACAATTCCACACAACATACGAGCCGGAAGCATAAAGTGTAAAGCCTGGGGTGCCTAATGAGTGAGCT
AACTCACATTAATTGCGTTGCGCTCACTGCCCGCTTTCCAGTCGGGAAACCTGTCGTGCCAGCTGCATTA
ATGAATCGGCCAACGCGCGGGGAGAGGCGGTTTGCGTATTGGGCGCTCTTCCGCTTCCTCGCTCACTGAC
TCGCTGCGCTCGGTCGTTCGGCTGCGGCGAGCGGTATCAGCTCACTCAAAGGCGGTAATACGGTTATCCA
CAGAATCAGGGGATAACGCAGGAAAGAACATGTGAGCAAAAGGCCAGCAAAAGGCCAGGAACCGTAAAAA
GGCCGCGTTGCTGGCGTTTTTCCATAGGCTCCGCCCCCCTGACGAGCATCACAAAAATCGACGCTCAAGT
CAGAGGTGGCGAAACCCGACAGGACTATAAAGATACCAGGCGTTTCCCCCTGGAAGCTCCCTCGTGCGCT
CTCCTGTTCCGACCCTGCCGCTTACCGGATACCTGTCCGCCTTTCTCCCTTCGGGAAGCGTGGCGCTTTC
TCATAGCTCACGCTGTAGGTATCTCAGTTCGGTGTAGGTCGTTCGCTCCAAGCTGGGCTGTGTGCACGAA
CCCCCCGTTCAGCCCGACCGCTGCGCCTTATCCGGTAACTATCGTCTTGAGTCCAACCCGGTAAGACACG
ACTTATCGCCACTGGCAGCAGCCACTGGTAACAGGATTAGCAGAGCGAGGTATGTAGGCGGTGCTACAGA
GTTCTTGAAGTGGTGGCCTAACTACGGCTACACTAGAAGAACAGTATTTGGTATCTGCGCTCTGCTGAAG
CCAGTTACCTTCGGAAAAAGAGTTGGTAGCTCTTGATCCGGCAAACAAACCACCGCTGGTAGCGGTGGTT
TTTTTGTTTGCAAGCAGCAGATTACGCGCAGAAAAAAAGGATCTCAAGAAGATCCTTTGATCTTTTCTAC
GGGGTCTGACGCTCAGTGGAACGAAAACTCACGTTAAGGGATTTTGGTCATGAGATTATCAAAAAGGATC
TTCACCTAGATCCTTTTAAATTAAAAATGAAGTTTTAAATCAATCTAAAGTATATATGAGTAAACTTGGT
CTGACAGTTACCAATGCTTAATCAGTGAGGCACCTATCTCAGCGATCTGTCTATTTCGTTCATCCATAGT
TGCCTGACTCCCCGTCGTGTAGATAACTACGATACGGGAGGGCTTACCATCTGGCCCCAGTGCTGCAATG
ATACCGCGAGACCCACGCTCACCGGCTCCAGATTTATCAGCAATAAACCAGCCAGCCGGAAGGGCCGAGC
GCAGAAGTGGTCCTGCAACTTTATCCGCCTCCATCCAGTCTATTAATTGTTGCCGGGAAGCTAGAGTAAG
TAGTTCGCCAGTTAATAGTTTGCGCAACGTTGTTGCCATTGCTACAGGCATCGTGGTGTCACGCTCGTCG
TTTGGTATGGCTTCATTCAGCTCCGGTTCCCAACGATCAAGGCGAGTTACATGATCCCCCATGTTGTGCA
AAAAAGCGGTTAGCTCCTTCGGTCCTCCGATCGTTGTCAGAAGTAAGTTGGCCGCAGTGTTATCACTCAT
GGTTATGGCAGCACTGCATAATTCTCTTACTGTCATGCCATCCGTAAGATGCTTTTCTGTGACTGGTGAG
TACTCAACCAAGTCATTCTGAGAATAGTGTATGCGGCGACCGAGTTGCTCTTGCCCGGCGTCAATACGGG
ATAATACCGCGCCACATAGCAGAACTTTAAAAGTGCTCATCATTGGAAAACGTTCTTCGGGGCGAAAACT
CTCAAGGATCTTACCGCTGTTGAGATCCAGTTCGATGTAACCCACTCGTGCACCCAACTGATCTTCAGCA
TCTTTTACTTTCACCAGCGTTTCTGGGTGAGCAAAAACAGGAAGGCAAAATGCCGCAAAAAAGGGAATAA
GGGCGACACGGAAATGTTGAATACTCATACTCTTCCTTTTTCAATATTATTGAAGCATTTATCAGGGTTA
TTGTCTCATGAGCGGATACATATTTGAATGTATTTAGAAAAATAAACAAATAGGGGTTCCGCGCACATTT
CCCCGAAAAGTGCCACCTGACGTC
